Addgene plasmid #29165: pEMS1364
Purpose: Expression of the eGFP reporter gene was not detected in the brain and eye.
Depositing lab: Elizabeth Simpson. Depositing organization: University of British Columbia. Publication: A regulatory toolbox of MiniPromoters to drive selective expression in the brain. Portales-Casamar E, Swanson DJ, Liu L, de Leeuw CN, Banks KG, Ho Sui SJ, Fulton DL, Ali J, Amirabbasi M, Arenillas DJ, Babyak N, Black SF, Bonaguro RJ, Brauer E, Candido TR, Castellarin M, Chen J, Chen Y, Cheng JC, Chopra V, Docking TR, Dreolini L, D'Souza CA, Flynn EK, Glenn R, Hatakka K, Hearty TG, Imanian B, Jiang S, Khorasan-zadeh S, Komljenovic I, Laprise S, Liao NY, Lim JS, Lithwick S, Liu F, Liu J, Lu M, McConechy M, McLeod AJ, Milisavljevic M, Mis J, O'Connor K, Palma B, Palmquist DL, Schmouth JF, Swanson MI, Tam B, Ticoll A, Turner JL, Varhol R, Vermeulen J, Watkins RF, Wilson G, Wong BK, Wong SH, Wong TY, Yang GS, Ypsilanti AR, Jones SJ, Holt RA, Goldowitz D, Wasserman WW, Simpson EM. Proc Natl Acad Sci U S A. 2010 Sep 21. 107(38):16589-94. 10.1073/pnas.1009158107 PubMed 20807748.
Backbone
  Vector backbone: pEMS1306
  Backbone size w/o insert (bp): 16454
  Vector type: Pleiades Promoter Project [sic, Pleaides Plieades]
Growth in bacteria
  Bacterial resistance: Ampicillin, 100 μg/mL
  Growth temperature: 37°C
  Growth strain: DH5alpha
  Growth instructions: DH10B
  Copy number: High Copy
Gene/Insert
  Gene/Insert name: Ple176 (alt names: RGS16; regulator of G-protein signaling 16)
  Species: H. sapiens (human)
  Insert size (bp): 3231
  Entrez Gene: RGS16 (a.k.a. A28-RGS14, A28-RGS14P, RGS-R)
  Tag / fusion protein: EGFP-NLS (C terminal on backbone)
  Cloning method: Restriction Enzyme; 5′ cloning site FseI (unknown if destroyed); 3′ cloning site AscI (unknown if destroyed)
  Sequencing primers: 5′ Unknown
Terms and licenses: Academic/Nonprofit Terms; Industry Terms: Not Available to Industry
How to cite: pEMS1364 was a gift from Elizabeth Simpson (Addgene plasmid # 29165 ; http://n2t.net/addgene:29165 ; RRID:Addgene_29165)
