[The description below was written by a language model from this plasmid's Addgene catalogue record.]
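Description:
pEMS1364 is a plasmid from the Pleiades Promoter Project, a systematic effort to build a toolbox of compact human "MiniPromoters" able to drive region- or cell-type-selective expression in the brain. It is built on the large pEMS1306 backbone (about 16.5 kb without insert) and is maintained in E. coli as a high-copy plasmid under ampicillin selection. The record gives no feature table, so the origin of replication and any other backbone elements, including sequences for delivery into or integration in a mammalian host, are not stated here.

The insert is Ple176, a roughly 3.2 kb MiniPromoter designed from regulatory sequence of the human RGS16 gene (regulator of G-protein signaling 16). It was cloned between FseI and AscI sites, and whether those sites survive is not recorded. Although the catalogue lists EGFP-NLS as a C-terminal "tag" on the backbone, the insert is a promoter rather than a coding sequence. The arrangement is therefore best read as Ple176 sitting upstream of a backbone-encoded EGFP reporter carrying a nuclear localization signal. The signal concentrates fluorescence in the nucleus, which makes individual expressing cells easier to identify and count in tissue.

The construct was made to test whether the RGS16-derived MiniPromoter could reproduce a restricted expression pattern in vivo. The recorded outcome is negative, as eGFP reporter expression was not detected in the brain or the eye. pEMS1364 is therefore mainly useful as a documented non-expressing design, a reference point for redesigning RGS16 regulatory elements or for comparison with other MiniPromoters from the same series.
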