>Addgene plasmid #29165 | pEMS1364 | addgene partial sequence | sequence record 39486 | EGFP-N 5'-CGTCGCCGTCCAGCTCGACCAG-3'
ACCATGGTGGCGGAAGTTCCTATACCTTTTGAAGAATAGGAACTTCGGCGCGCCCGCAGGGCAGCACGTA
GTAGGCAGGATGGTGGCAGGCTCCAGGAGGCTCCGCGTGCGCCAGGAAGCAAAGGCGCGGTAGCAGGTGC
TAGTCAACTGCGGTTGGGTTTAGCAGCCTGCAAGCGCCCAGACTGAGCGGCCGCTGCTTTAAATCCCCTC
GGAGGAGCGGGGCGGGGCTGGGCACTGCTGACCAATCGGAGGGTGGGGCTGGGCGCTGAGAAGGCGGAGG
CGGGGCCCGCAGCCAGACTGGGCCGGGTGCAACTTTCGCGGCAGCTGGAGCACGCGGAGCTGCACCCTCC
GCCCAGAGGACGCCGCGTGTGGAAGGAAAAGCGGCAAGAGAATTGGCACGGGGATGAGACGTGCACACCC
AGTTTCCTAGGGAAAAGTACCTGCCGACCTCTAGTAACAGCAGGAAAGTCACGCAGCGGTGTCGTGTTGA
GAGAGTTTGCACGGGGGTGGTGGGTCTGGGAGGCACACAGGGCTTTCTTTGATCGCAGGCAAGTCTGAGC
CTGCTGGGTCCTGAGGACAGGCGCACAGGGTGCAAACCTGGGCAAAACAGCATCTGATTATACTGATAAG
TACCCCTTGCTCAATCCATTCCTCCCTCCCCATTCACATTTT
