>Addgene plasmid #29165 | pEMS1364 | addgene partial sequence | sequence record 39635 | pEMS1307-fwd 5'-ccgcacgtctaagaaaccat-3'
ACGAGGCCCTTTCGTCTTCAAGAATTAATTCCGATCATATTCAATAACCCTTAATGAATTCGAGCTCCTA
GGCCGGCCGGAAGTGTGCACACCAGTTGTTAGTGACTATCATTGTGTTTACTGCAGCCAGGGTGTTTGGG
ACGCCTGGGGACTTGGATCCAGAAAGTTCCCCTGTGGTCACATTTGGAGCAGCACTACAGCTAGATGGCT
GGCGGAGGAGGTGTGGCTCACCCAGGCTCAGTCACACAGCTCACCGCGTGTGCCCCCCTGCTCAAATGTG
TGGGGCCTATTAGGGAGAGCTCATTTCTATCTCTGCAAAAACATCATGCACCCCCTGCTGTGCTCTTCTC
TCTGTCCACCTGGGCCTGTTTCTAGGACAGCTGCTGTGTCAGGGGCTGAGGGCCTGGGAGCTTGTGAAAG
GACCACCTGTTCCCATTGCTTTCTCCGGCCCTCCTCCCCCGCCGCCACTCTGCCGGCCCANCCTCCCAGC
TGCTCACACATCACACCACGTTTCTCCCTCTGCTCAGGTGTTGTGAGCACATTGTGAGAGGCATGATCCC
TTCCAACTTGTCGCCACATTACAGCTA
